>Addgene plasmid #100717 | B270 + SMARCAL1 sgSTOP | addgene full sequence | sequence record 193018 | Addgene NGS Result
GACGTCGCTAGCTGTACAAAAAAGCAGGCTTTAAAGGAACCAATTCAGTCGACTGGATCCGGTACCAAGG
TCGGGCAGGAAGAGGGCCTATTTCCCATGATTCCTTCATATTTGCATATACGATACAAGGCTGTTAGAGA
GATAATTAGAATTAATTTGACTGTAAACACAAAGATATTAGTACAAAATACGTGACGTAGAAAGTAATAA
TTTCTTGGGTAGTTTGCAGTTTTAAAATTATGTTTTAAAATGGACTATCATATGCTTACCGTAACTTGAA
AGTATTTCGATTTCTTGGCTTTATATATCTTGTGGAAAGGACGAAACACCGATCCAAGCTGCTACAGAAG
GTTTTAGAGCTAGAAATAGCAAGTTAAAATAAGGCTAGTCCGTTATCAACTTGAAAAAGTGGCACCGAGT
CGGTGCTTTTTTTAAGCTTGAGGGCCTATTTCCCATGATTCCTTCATATTTGCATATACGATACAAGGCT
GTTAGAGAGATAATTGGAATTAATTTGACTGTAAACACAAAGATATTAGTACAAAATACGTGACGTAGAA
AGTAATAATTTCTTGGGTAGTTTGCAGTTTTAAAATTATGTTTTAAAATGGACTATCATATGCTTACCGT
AACTTGAAAGTATTTCGATTTCTTGGCTTTATATATCTTGTGGAAAGGACGAAACACCGCAGCATCAGAG
GACTAGCTCGTTTTAGAGCTAGAAATAGCAAGTTAAAATAAGGCTAGTCCGTTATCAACTTGAAAAAGTG
GCACCGAGTCGGTGCTTTTTTTCTAGAGAATTCCTCGAGGTACCTCTCTACATATGACATGTGAGCAAAA
GGCCAGCAAAAGGCCAGGAACCGTAAAAAGGCCGCGTTGCTGGCGTTTTTCCATAGGCTCCGCCCCCCTG
ACGAGCATCACAAAAATCGACGCTCAAGTCAGAGGTGGCGAAACCCGACAGGACTATAAAGATACCAGGC
GTTTCCCCCTGGAAGCTCCCTCGTGCGCTCTCCTGTTCCGACCCTGCCGCTTACCGGATACCTGTCCGCC
TTTCTCCCTTCGGGAAGCGTGGCGCTTTCTCATAGCTCACGCTGTAGGTATCTCAGTTCGGTGTAGGTCG
TTCGCTCCAAGCTGGGCTGTGTGCACGAACCCCCCGTTCAGCCCGACCGCTGCGCCTTATCCGGTAACTA
TCGTCTTGAGTCCAACCCGGTAAGACACGACTTATCGCCACTGGCAGCAGCCACTGGTAACAGGATTAGC
AGAGCGAGGTATGTAGGCGGTGCTACAGAGTTCTTGAAGTGGTGGCCTAACTACGGCTACACTAGAAGAA
CAGTATTTGGTATCTGCGCTCTGCTGAAGCCAGTTACCTTCGGAAAAAGAGTTGGTAGCTCTTGATCCGG
CAAACAAACCACCGCTGGTAGCGGTGGTTTTTTTGTTTGCAAGCAGCAGATTACGCGCAGAAAAAAAGGA
TCTCAAGAAGATCCTTTGATCTTTTCTACGGGGTCTGACGCTCAGTGGAACGAAAACTCACGTTAAGGGA
TTTTGGTCATGAGATTATCAAAAAGGATCTTCACCTAGATCCTTTTAAATTAAAAATGAAGTTTTAAATC
AATCTAAAGTATATATGAGTAAACTTGGTCTGACAGTTACCAATGCTTAATCAGTGAGGCACCTATCTCA
GCGATCTGTCTATTTCGTTCATCCATAGTTGCCTGACTCCCCGTCGTGTAGATAACTACGATACGGGAGG
GCTTACCATCTGGCCCCAGTGCTGCAATGATACCGCGAGACCCACGCTCACCGGCTCCAGATTTATCAGC
AATAAACCAGCCAGCCGGAAGGGCCGAGCGCAGAAGTGGTCCTGCAACTTTATCCGCCTCCATCCAGTCT
ATTAATTGTTGCCGGGAAGCTAGAGTAAGTAGTTCGCCAGTTAATAGTTTGCGCAACGTTGTTGCCATTG
CTACAGGCATCGTGGTGTCACGCTCGTCGTTTGGTATGGCTTCATTCAGCTCCGGTTCCCAACGATCAAG
GCGAGTTACATGATCCCCCATGTTGTGCAAAAAAGCGGTTAGCTCCTTCGGTCCTCCGATCGTTGTCAGA
AGTAAGTTGGCCGCAGTGTTATCACTCATGGTTATGGCAGCACTGCATAATTCTCTTACTGTCATGCCAT
CCGTAAGATGCTTTTCTGTGACTGGTGAGTACTCAACCAAGTCATTCTGAGAATAGTGTATGCGGCGACC
GAGTTGCTCTTGCCCGGCGTCAATACGGGATAATACCGCGCCACATAGCAGAACTTTAAAAGTGCTCATC
ATTGGAAAACGTTCTTCGGGGCGAAAACTCTCAAGGATCTTACCGCTGTTGAGATCCAGTTCGATGTAAC
CCACTCGTGCACCCAACTGATCTTCAGCATCTTTTACTTTCACCAGCGTTTCTGGGTGAGCAAAAACAGG
AAGGCAAAATGCCGCAAAAAAGGGAATAAGGGCGACACGGAAATGTTGAATACTCATACTCTTCCTTTTT
CAATATTATTGAAGCATTTATCAGGGTTATTGTCTCATGAGCGGATACATATTTGAATGTATTTAGAAAA
ATAAACAAATAGGGGTTCCGCGCACATTTCCCCGAAAAGTGCCACCT
Features (pLannotate 1.2.2; 8 found; start..end, strand, type, name):
     13..30      +  protein_bind   attB1 (fragment): mutant version of attB; recombination site for the Gateway® BP reaction BP Clonase™
     82..322     +  promoter       U6 promoter: RNA polymerase III promoter for human U6 snRNA
    351..426     +  misc_RNA       gRNA scaffold: guide RNA scaffold for the Streptococcus pyogenes CRISPR/Cas9 system
    440..680     +  promoter       U6 promoter: RNA polymerase III promoter for human U6 snRNA
    710..785     +  misc_RNA       gRNA scaffold: guide RNA scaffold for the Streptococcus pyogenes CRISPR/Cas9 system
    888..1476    -  rep_origin     ori: high-copy-number ColE1/pMB1/pBR322/pUC origin of replication
   1647..2507    -  CDS            AmpR: β-lactamase; bla; confers resistance to ampicillin, carbenicillin, and related antibiotics
   2508..2612    -  promoter       AmpR promoter: bla
