[The description below was written by a language model from this plasmid's Addgene catalogue record and pLannotate feature annotations shown in this document.]
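Description:
B270 + SMARCAL1 sgSTOP is a compact (about 2.6 kb) mammalian CRISPR guide-expression plasmid that carries two single-guide RNA cassettes and no nuclease or base editor of its own. It is propagated in E. coli through a high-copy ColE1/pUC-type origin and selected with ampicillin via the β-lactamase gene and its native bla promoter. No mammalian selection marker or reporter is annotated. A fragment of a Gateway attB1 site lies upstream of the first cassette and appears to be a remnant of the backbone's construction.

The payload consists of two tandem units in the same orientation, each made of a human U6 RNA polymerase III promoter followed by a short spacer region and the Streptococcus pyogenes Cas9 guide RNA scaffold. One guide targets human SMARCAL1 and was inserted into the B270 backbone through BbsI sites that were destroyed during cloning. The other targets human ATP1A1 and is already present in the B270 backbone. The record does not say which guide occupies which cassette.

Both are "sgSTOP" guides, designed for use with a separately supplied CRISPR base editor so that base conversion at the target site creates a premature stop codon and disrupts the gene without relying on a double-strand break. The catalogue entry states only that the ATP1A1 guide is expressed in combination with the SMARCAL1 guide and does not explain its role. Pairing a second guide in this way allows editing at both loci in the same transfected cells. The plasmid is intended for knocking out SMARCAL1 in human cells by induced stop codons.
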