Addgene plasmid #100717: B270 + SMARCAL1 sgSTOP
Purpose: B270 plasmid expressing SMARCAL1 sgSTOP (cloned in BbsI site) in combination with ATP1A1 sgSTOP
Depositing lab: Alberto Ciccia. Depositing organization: Columbia University. Publication: CRISPR-Mediated Base Editing Enables Efficient Disruption of Eukaryotic Genes through Induction of STOP Codons. Billon P, Bryant EE, Joseph SA, Nambiar TS, Hayward SB, Rothstein R, Ciccia A. Mol Cell. 2017 Sep 4. pii: S1097-2765(17)30605-6. doi: 10.1016/j.molcel.2017.08.008. PubMed 28890334.
Backbone
  Vector backbone: B270 expressing SMARCAL1 sgSTOP in combination with ATP1A1 sgSTOP
  Total vector size (bp): 2637
  Vector type: Mammalian Expression, CRISPR
Growth in bacteria
  Bacterial resistance: Ampicillin, 100 μg/mL
  Growth temperature: 37°C
  Growth strain: DH5alpha
  Copy number: Unknown
Gene/Insert
  Gene/Insert name: sgSTOP targeting SMARCAL1 (cloned using BbsI) and ATP1A1 (alt name: XM_017004228.1)
  gRNA/shRNA sequence: SMARCAL1: CAGCATCAGAGGACTAGCTC, ATP1A1: GATCCAAGCTGCTACAGAAG
  Species: H. sapiens (human)
  Entrez Gene: SMARCAL1 (a.k.a. HARP, HHARP)
  Cloning method: Restriction Enzyme; 5′ cloning site BbsI (destroyed during cloning); 3′ cloning site BbsI (destroyed during cloning)
  Sequencing primers: 5′ GAGGTACCTCGAGGAATTCTCTAGA
Terms and licenses: Academic/Nonprofit Terms; Industry Terms: Not Available to Industry
How to cite: B270 + SMARCAL1 sgSTOP was a gift from Alberto Ciccia (Addgene plasmid # 100717 ; http://n2t.net/addgene:100717 ; RRID:Addgene_100717)
