>Addgene plasmid #100717 | B270 + SMARCAL1 sgSTOP | depositor partial sequence | sequence record 190285 | Sequenced using GAGGTACCTCGAGGAATTCTCTAGA
NTATCTGACTCGGTGCACTTTTTCAGTTGATAACGGACTAGCCTTATTTTAACTTGCTATTTCTAGCTCT
AAAACGAGCTAGTCCTCTGATGCTGCGGTGTTTCGTCCTTTCCACAAGATATATAAAGCCAAGAAATCGA
AATACTTTCAAGTTACGGTAAGCATATGATAGTCCATTTTAAAACATAATTTTAAAACTGCAAACTACCC
AAGAAATTATTACTTTCTACGTCACGTATTTTGTACTAATATCTTTGTGTTTACAGTCAAATTAATTCCA
ATTATCTCTCTAACAGCCTTGTATCGTATATGCAAATATGAAGGAATCATGGGAAATAGGCCCTCAAGCT
TAAAAAAAGCACCGACTCGGTGCCACTTTTTCAAGTTGATAACGGACTAGCCTTATTTTAACTTGCTATT
TCTAGCTCTAAAACCTTCTGTAGCAGCTTGGATCGGTGTTTCGTCCTTTCCACAAGATATATAAAGCCAA
GAAATCGAAATACTTTCAAGTTACGGTAAGCATATGATAGTCCATTTTAAAACATAATTTTAAAACTGCA
AACTACCCAAGAAATTATTACTTTCTACGTCACGTATTTTGTACTAATATCTTTGTGTTTACAGTCAAAT
TAATTCTAATTATCTCTCTAACAGCCTTGTATCGTATATGCAAATATGAAGGAATCATGGGAAATAGGCC
CTCTTCCTGCCCGACCTTGGTACCGGATCCAGTCGACTGAATTGGTTCCTTTAAAGCCTGCTTTTTTGTA
CAGCTAGCGACGTCAGGTGGCACTTTTCGGGGAAATGTGCGCGGAACCCCTATTTGTTTATTTTTCTAAA
TACATTCAAATATGTATCCGCTCATGAGACAATAACCCTGATAAATGCTTCAATAATATTGAAAAAGGAA
GAGTATGAGTATTCAACATTTCCGTGTCGCCCTTATTCCCTTTTTTGCGGCATTTTGCCTTCCTGTTTTT
GCTCACCCAGAAACGCTGGTGAAAGTAAAGATGCTGAAGATCAGTTGGGTGCCACGAGTGGGTTACATCG
AACTGGATCTCACAGCGGTAGATCCTTGAGAGTTTCGCCCGAAGACGTTTTCATGATGAGCACTTTAAAG
TTCTGCTTGGGGCGCGGTATTATCCCGTATTGACGCGGGCAGAGCACTCGTCGCCGCATACACTATTCCT
CAGAATGACTGGTTGATACCTCACCAGTTCAGG
